>Addgene plasmid #171831 | pCAG-WIPI2dH85E-cs-TEV-STREP | addgene full sequence | sequence record 340763 | Addgene NGS Result
AAAAGAGTTGGTAGCTCTTGATCCGGCAAACAAACCACCGCTGGTAGCGGTGGTTTTTTTGTTTGCAAGC
AGCAGATTACGCGCAGAAAAAAAGGATCTCAAGAAGATCCTTTGATCTTTTCTACGGGGTCTGACGCTCA
GTGGAACGAAAACTCACGTTAAGGGATTTTGGTCATGAGATTATCAAAAAGGATCTTCACCTAGATCCTT
TTAAATTAAAAATGAAGTTTTAAATCAATCTAAAGTATATATGAGTAAACTTGGTCTGACAGTTACCAAT
GCTTAATCAGTGAGGCACCTATCTCAGCGATCTGTCTATTTCGTTCATCCATAGTTGCCTGACTCCCCGT
CGTGTAGATAACTACGATACGGGAGGGCTTACCATCTGGCCCCAGTGCTGCAATGATACCGCGAGACCCA
CGCTCACCGGCTCCAGATTTATCAGCAATAAACCAGCCAGCCGGAAGGGCCGAGCGCAGAAGTGGTCCTG
CAACTTTATCCGCCTCCATCCAGTCTATTAATTGTTGCCGGGAAGCTAGAGTAAGTAGTTCGCCAGTTAA
TAGTTTGCGCAACGTTGTTGCCATTGCTACAGGCATCGTGGTGTCACGCTCGTCGTTTGGTATGGCTTCA
TTCAGCTCCGGTTCCCAACGATCAAGGCGAGTTACATGATCCCCCATGTTGTGCAAAAAAGCGGTTAGCT
CCTTCGGTCCTCCGATCGTTGTCAGAAGTAAGTTGGCCGCAGTGTTATCACTCATGGTTATGGCAGCACT
GCATAATTCTCTTACTGTCATGCCATCCGTAAGATGCTTTTCTGTGACTGGTGAGTACTCAACCAAGTCA
TTCTGAGAATAGTGTATGCGGCGACCGAGTTGCTCTTGCCCGGCGTCAATACGGGATAATACCGCGCCAC
ATAGCAGAACTTTAAAAGTGCTCATCATTGGAAAACGTTCTTCGGGGCGAAAACTCTCAAGGATCTTACC
GCTGTTGAGATCCAGTTCGATGTAACCCACTCGTGCACCCAACTGATCTTCAGCATCTTTTACTTTCACC
AGCGTTTCTGGGTGAGCAAAAACAGGAAGGCAAAATGCCGCAAAAAAGGGAATAAGGGCGACACGGAAAT
GTTGAATACTCATACTCTTCCTTTTTCAATATTATTGAAGCATTTATCAGGGTTATTGTCTCATGAGCGG
ATACATATTTGAATGTATTTAGAAAAATAAACAAATAGGGGTTCCGCGCACATTTCCCCGAAAAGTGCCA
CCTGGGTCGACATTGATTATTGACTAGTTATTAATAGTAATCAATTACGGGGTCATTAGTTCATAGCCCA
TATATGGAGTTCCGCGTTACATAACTTACGGTAAATGGCCCGCCTGGCTGACCGCCCAACGACCCCCGCC
CATTGACGTCAATAATGACGTATGTTCCCATAGTAACGCCAATAGGGACTTTCCATTGACGTCAATGGGT
GGAGTATTTACGGTAAACTGCCCACTTGGCAGTACATCAAGTGTATCATATGCCAAGTACGCCCCCTATT
GACGTCAATGACGGTAAATGGCCCGCCTGGCATTATGCCCAGTACATGACCTTATGGGACTTTCCTACTT
GGCAGTACATCTACGTATTAGTCATCGCTATTACCATGGTCGAGGTGAGCCCCACGTTCTGCTTCACTCT
CCCCATCTCCCCCCCCTCCCCACCCCCAATTTTGTATTTATTTATTTTTTAATTATTTTGTGCAGCGATG
GGGGCGGGGGGGGGGGGGGGGSGCGCSCSRGGSGGGGSGGGGSGGGGSGRGGGGSGGGGSGGGGSGRGGS
GGRGRGGKGSGGCGGCAGCCAATCAGAGCGGCGCGCTCCGAAAGTTTCCTTTTATGGCGAGGCGGCGGCG
GCGGCGGCCCTATAAAAAGCGAAGCGCGCGGCGGGCGGGAGTCGCTGCGCGCTGCCTTCGCCCCGTGCCC
CGCTCCGCCGCCGCCTCGCGCCGCCCGCCCCGGCTCTGACTGACCGCGTTACTCCCACAGGTGAGCGGGC
GGGACGGCCCTTCTCCTCCGGGCTGTAATTAGCGCTTGGTTTAATGACGGCTTGTTTCTTTTCTGTGGCT
GCGTGAAAGCCTTGAGGGGCTCCGGGAGGGCCCTTTGTGCGGGGGGAGCGGCTCGGGGGGTGCGTGCGTG
TGTGTGTGCGTGGGGAGCGCCGCGTGCGGCTCCGCGCTGCCCGGCGGCTGTGAGCGCTGCGGGCGCGGCG
CGGGGCTTTGTGCGCTCCGCAGTGTGCGCGAGGGGAGCGCGGCCGGGGGCGGTGCCCCGCGGTGCGGGGG
GGGCTGCGAGGGGAACAAAGGCTGCGTGCGGGGTGTGTGCGTGGGGGGGTGAGCAGGGGGTGTGGGCGCG
TCGGTCGGGCTGCAACCCCCCCTGCACCCCCCTCCCCGAGTTGCTGAGCACGGCCCGGCTTCGGGTGCGG
GGCTCCGTACGGGGCGTGGCGCGGGGCTCGCCGTGCCGGGCGGGGGGTGGCGGCAGGKGGGGGTGCCGGG
CGGGGCGGGGCCGCCTCGGGCCGGGGRGGGCTCGGGGGAGGGGCGCGGCGGCCCCCGGAGCGCCGGCGGC
TGTCGAGGCGCGGCGAGCCGCAGCCATTGCCTTTTATGGTAATCGTGCGAGAGGGCGCAGGGACTTCCTT
TGTCCCAAATCTGTGCGGAGCCGAAATCTGGGAGGCGCCGCCGCACCCCCTCTAGCGGGCGCGGGGCGAA
GCGGTGCGGCGCCGGCAGGAAGGAAATGGGCGGGGAGGGCCTTCGTGCGTCGCCGCGCCGCCGTCCCCTT
CTCCCTCTCCAGCCTCGGGGCTGTCCGCGGGGGGACGGCTGCCTTCGGGGGGGACGGGGCAGGGCGGGGT
TCGGCTTCTGGCGTGTGACCGGCGGCTCTAGAGCCTCTGCTAACCATGTTCATGCCTTCTTCTTTTTCCT
ACAGCTCCTGGGCAACGTGCTGGTTATTGTGCTGTCTCATCATTTTGGCAAAGAATTCCTCGATCGACGG
TATCGATGCCACCATGAACCTGGCGAGCCAGAGCGGGGAGGCCGGCGCCGGCCAGCTGCTCTTCGCCAAC
TTCAACCAGGACAACACGTCCCTAGCTGTTGGTAGTAAGTCCGGTTATAAATTTTTCTCCCTTTCTTCTG
TGGATAAGCTGGAACAGATCTATGAATGCACCGATACGGAAGATGTGTGCATTGTAGAGAGATTGTTCTC
CAGCAGCCTAGTGGCCATCGTGAGCCTTAAAGCACCAAGGAAGCTAAAGGTTTGCGAATTTAAGAAGGGA
ACTGAGATCTGCAACTACAGCTACTCCAACACGATTCTGGCTGTGAAGCTCAACAGGCAGAGGCTGATAG
TATGCCTGGAGGAGTCCCTGTACATCCACAACATTCGGGACATGAAGGTGCTGCATACGATCAGGGAGAC
GCCTCCAAACCCTGCAGGCCTGTGTGCGCTGTCAATCAACAACGACAACTGCTACTTGGCGTACCCAGGG
AGCGCGACCATCGGAGAGGTGCAGGTCTTCGATACCATTAATTTGAGAGCTGCAAACATGATTCCGGCTC
ACGACAGTCCTTTAGCGGCACTGGCCTTTGACGCAAGTGGAACTAAACTTGCCACGGCTTCGGAGAAGGG
GACCGTGATTAGGGTATTTTCCATTCCAGAAGGACAAAAACTCTTTGAGTTTCGGAGAGGAGTAAAGAGG
TGCGTGAGCATCTGCTCCCTGGCCTTCAGCATGGACGGCATGTTCCTCTCCGCCTCCAGCAACACTGAGA
CCGTGCACATCTTCAAACTCGAGACTGTGAAAGAAAAACCCCCAGAGGAGCCCACCACCTGGACCGGGTA
CTTCGGGAAAGTGCTCATGGCCTCCACCAGCTACCTGCCTTCCCAAGTGACAGAAATGTTCAACCAGGGC
AGAGCCTTCGCCACGGTCCGCCTGCCATTCTGCGGCCACAAAAACATCTGCTCGCTAGCCACAATTCAGA
AGATCCCGCGGTTGTTGGTGGGTGCCGCCGACGGGTACCTGTACATGTACAACCTGGACCCCCAGGAGGG
CGGCGAGTGTGCCCTGATGAAGCAGCACCGGCTGGACGGCAGTCTGGAAACGACCAATGAGATCTTGGAC
TCTGCCTCTCACGACTGCCCCTTAGTCACTCAGACATACGGCGCAGCTGCAGGAAAAGCCTACACAGACG
ACCTGGGTGCTGTGGGTGGCGCCTGCCTGGAGGACGAGGCCAGCGCCCTGCGCCTGGATGAGGACAGCGA
GCACCCGCCCATGATTCTTCGGACTGACGGATCGGAAAACCTGTATTTTCAGGGTGGTACCATGGCGGCC
TGGTCACACCCGCAGTTCGAGAAAGGTGGAGGTGCCCGAGGTGGATCGGGAGGTGGATCGTGGAGCCACC
CGCAGTTCGAAAAATGACCCGGGTGATATCTTAATTAATTAACTCGAGGAATTCACTCCTCAGGTGCAGG
CTGCCTATCAGAAGGTGGTGGCTGGTGTGGCCAATGCCCTGGCTCACAAATACCACTGAGATCTTTTTCC
CTCTGCCAAAAATTATGGGGACATCATGAAGCCCCTTGAGCATCTGACTTCTGGCTAATAAAGGAAATTT
ATTTTCATTGCAATAGTGTGTTGGAATTTTTTGTGTCTCTCACTCGGAAGGACATATGGGAGGGCAAATC
ATTTAAAACATCAGAATGAGTATTTGGTTTAGAGTTTGGCAACATATGCCCATATGCTGGCTGCCATGAA
CAAAGGTTGGCTATAAAGAGGTCATCAGTATATGAAACAGCCCCCTGCTGTCCATTCCTTATTCCATAGA
AAAGCCTTGACTTGAGGTTAGATTTTTTTTATATTTTGTTTTGTGTTATTTTTTTCTTTAACATCCCTAA
AATTTTCCTTACATGTTTTACTAGCCAGATTTTTCCTCCTCTCCTGACTACTCCCAGTCATAGCTGTCCC
TCTTCTCTTATGGAGATCCCTCGACCTGCAGCCCAAGCTTGGCGTAATCATGGTCATAGCTGTTTCCTGT
GTGAAATTGTTATCCGCTCACAATTCCACACAACATACGAGCCGGAAGCATAAAGTGTAAAGCCTGGGGT
GCCTAATGAGTGAGCTAACTCACATTAATTGCGTTGCGCTCACTGCCCGCTTTCCAGTCGGGAAACCTGT
CGTGCCAGCGGATCCGCATCTCAATTAGTCAGCAACCATAGTCCCGCCCCTAACTCCGCCCATCCCGCCC
CTAACTCCGCCCAGTTCCGCCCATTCTCCGCCCCATGGCTGACTAATTTTTTTTATTTATGCAGAGGCCG
AGGCCGCCTCGGCCTCTGAGCTATTCCAGAAGTAGTGAGGAGGCTTTTTTGGAGGCCTAGGCTTTTGCAA
AAAGCTAACTTGTTTATTGCAGCTTATAATGGTTACAAATAAAGCAATAGCATCACAAATTTCACAAATA
AAGCATTTTTTTCACTGCATTCTAGTTGTGGTTTGTCCAAACTCATCAATGTATCTTATCATGTCTGGAT
CCGCTGCATTAATGAATCGGCCAACGCGCGGGGAGAGGCGGTTTGCGTATTGGGCGCTCTTCCGCTTCCT
CGCTCACTGACTCGCTGCGCTCGGTCGTTCGGCTGCGGCGAGCGGTATCAGCTCACTCAAAGGCGGTAAT
ACGGTTATCCACAGAATCAGGGGATAACGCAGGAAAGAACATGTGAGCAAAAGGCCAGCAAAAGGCCAGG
AACCGTAAAAAGGCCGCGTTGCTGGCGTTTTTCCATAGGCTCCGCCCCCCTGACGAGCATCACAAAAATC
GACGCTCAAGTCAGAGGTGGCGAAACCCGACAGGACTATAAAGATACCAGGCGTTTCCCCCTGGAAGCTC
CCTCGTGCGCTCTCCTGTTCCGACCCTGCCGCTTACCGGATACCTGTCCGCCTTTCTCCCTTCGGGAAGC
GTGGCGCTTTCTCATAGCTCACGCTGTAGGTATCTCAGTTCGGTGTAGGTCGTTCGCTCCAAGCTGGGCT
GTGTGCACGAACCCCCCGTTCAGCCCGACCGCTGCGCCTTATCCGGTAACTATCGTCTTGAGTCCAACCC
GGTAAGACACGACTTATCGCCACTGGCAGCAGCCACTGGTAACAGGATTAGCAGAGCGAGGTATGTAGGC
GGTGCTACAGAGTTCTTGAAGTGGTGGCCTAACTACGGCTACACTAGAAGAACAGTATTTGGTATCTGCG
CTCTGCTGAAGCCAGTTACCTTCGGA
Features (pLannotate 1.2.2; 20 found; start..end, strand, type, name):
    273..1133    -  CDS            AmpR: β-lactamase; bla; confers resistance to ampicillin, carbenicillin, and related antibiotics
   1134..1238    -  promoter       AmpR promoter: bla
   1269..1648    +  enhancer       CMV enhancer: human cytomegalovirus immediate early enhancer
   1928..2944    +  intron         chimeric intron: chimera between introns from chicken β-actin and rabbit β-globin
   2942..2998    +  CDS            HBB (fragment): HBB_LEPEU - Experimental evidence at protein level: Swiss-Prot protein existence level 1. Involved in oxygen transport from the lung to the various peripheral tissues. From Lepus europaeus (European hare).
   3024..4298    +  CDS            Wipi2: WIPI2_RAT - Experimental evidence at protein level: Swiss-Prot protein existence level 1. Component of the autophagy machinery that controls the major intracellular degradation process by which cytoplasmic materials are packaged into autophagosomes and delivered to lysosomes for degradation. Involved in an early step of the formation of preautophagosomal structures. Binds and is activated by phosphatidylinositol 3-phosphate (PtdIns3P) forming on membranes of the endoplasmic reticulum upon activation of the upstream ULK1 and PI3 kinases. Mediates ER-isolation membranes contacts by interacting w
   4305..4324    +  CDS            TEV site (fragment): tobacco etch virus (TEV) protease recognition and cleavage site
   4347..4364    +  CDS            Twin-Strep-tag (fragment): two Strep-Tag®II moieties connected by a linker for enhanced binding to Strep-Tactin®, an engineered form of streptavidin (Schmidt et al., 2013)
   4401..4423    +  CDS            Strep-Tag II (fragment): peptide that binds Strep-Tactin®, an engineered form of streptavidin
   4459..4536    +  CDS            HBB (fragment): HBB_PONPY - Experimental evidence at transcript level: Swiss-Prot protein existence level 2. Involved in oxygen transport from the lung to the various peripheral tissues. From Pongo pygmaeus (Bornean orangutan).
   4607..4662    +  polyA_signal   β-globin poly(A) signal: rabbit β-globin polyadenylation signal (Gil and Proudfoot, 1987)
   5047..5063    -  protein_bind   lac operator: The lac repressor binds to the lac operator to inhibit transcription in E. coli. This inhibition can be relieved by adding lactose or isopropyl-β-D-thiogalactopyranoside (IPTG). lac repressor encoded by lacI
   5071..5101    -  promoter       lac promoter: promoter for the E. coli lac operon
   5116..5137    -  protein_bind   CAP binding site: CAP binding activates transcription in the presence of cAMP. E. coli catabolite activator protein
   5150..5189    -  CDS            lacI (fragment): lac repressor; lacI; The lac repressor binds to the lac operator to inhibit transcription in E. coli. This inhibition can be relieved by adding lactose or isopropyl-β-D-thiogalactopyranoside (IPTG).
   5196..5218    +  promoter       SV40 promoter (fragment): SV40 enhancer and early promoter
   5242..5377    +  rep_origin     SV40 ori: SV40 origin of replication
   5397..5531    +  polyA_signal   SV40 poly(A) signal: SV40 polyadenylation signal
   5533..5587    -  CDS            lacI (fragment): lac repressor; lacI; The lac repressor binds to the lac operator to inhibit transcription in E. coli. This inhibition can be relieved by adding lactose or isopropyl-β-D-thiogalactopyranoside (IPTG).
   5770..102     -  rep_origin     ori (across the origin): high-copy-number ColE1/pMB1/pBR322/pUC origin of replication
