[The description below was written by a language model from this plasmid's Addgene catalogue record and pLannotate feature annotations shown in this document.]
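Description:
pCAG-WIPI2dH85E-cs-TEV-STREP is a 6,256 bp mammalian expression plasmid built on the pCAG backbone and designed to produce the d isoform of human WIPI2 carrying an H85E point mutation. It is propagated in E. coli as a high-copy plasmid through a ColE1/pUC-type origin and selected with ampicillin via the β-lactamase gene and its native promoter. The backbone also retains remnants of a lac promoter/operator region, along with an SV40 origin and SV40 poly(A) signal. The SV40 origin can support episomal replication in cells that express large T antigen.

Expression is driven by CAG-type regulatory elements. The annotation detects the CMV immediate-early enhancer followed by the chimeric chicken β-actin/rabbit β-globin intron, and the unannotated gap between them is where the chicken β-actin core promoter would normally lie. The short "HBB" hits flanking the insert are most likely rabbit β-globin exon remnants of the pCAG cassette rather than coding payload, and a rabbit β-globin poly(A) signal terminates the transcript. The WIPI2 open reading frame was matched by the annotation tool to the rat orthologue, but the catalogue entry gives the species as human. It is followed in frame by a TEV protease cleavage site and Strep-tag II sequences that appear to form a tandem (Twin-Strep-like) arrangement. The tag allows capture on Strep-Tactin resin, and TEV cleavage can then remove it.

WIPI2 is a PtdIns3P-binding autophagy factor. This mutant was deposited with a structural study of how WIPI2 recruits ATG16L1 to membranes, which suggests use in producing purified mutant protein from mammalian cells for comparison with wild type. The record does not state the functional effect of H85E.
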