Addgene plasmid #171831: pCAG-WIPI2dH85E-cs-TEV-STREP
Purpose: Mammalian expression of human WIPI2d H85E with C-terminal Strep
Depositing lab: James Hurley. Depositing organization: University of California, Berkeley. Publication: Structural basis for membrane recruitment of ATG16L1 by WIPI2 in autophagy. Strong LM, Chang C, Riley JF, Boecker CA, Flower TG, Buffalo CZ, Ren X, Stavoe AK, Holzbaur EL, Hurley JH. Elife. 2021 Sep 10;10. pii: 70372. doi: 10.7554/eLife.70372. PubMed 34505572.
Backbone
  Vector backbone: pCAG
  Vector type: Mammalian Expression
Growth in bacteria
  Bacterial resistance: Ampicillin, 100 μg/mL
  Growth temperature: 37°C
  Growth strain: DH5alpha
  Copy number: High Copy
Gene/Insert
  Gene/Insert name: WIPI2d
  Species: H. sapiens (human)
  Mutation: H85E
  Entrez Gene: WIPI2 (a.k.a. ATG18B, Atg21, CGI-50, IDDSSA, WIPI-2)
  Tag / fusion protein: Strep (C terminal on insert)
  Cloning method: Restriction Enzyme; 5′ cloning site Unknown (unknown if destroyed); 3′ cloning site Unknown (unknown if destroyed)
Terms and licenses: Academic/Nonprofit Terms; Industry Terms: Not Available to Industry
How to cite: pCAG-WIPI2dH85E-cs-TEV-STREP was a gift from James Hurley (Addgene plasmid # 171831 ; http://n2t.net/addgene:171831 ; RRID:Addgene_171831)
